>Addgene plasmid #168043 | pET28a-anticalin (E60amb)-His | addgene full sequence | sequence record 334766 | Addgene NGS Result
CCGGATTGGCGAATGGG
[124 nt withheld, positions 18-141]
C
[91 nt withheld, positions 143-233]
A
[49 nt withheld, positions 235-283]
CCTTTGACGTTGGAGTCCACGTTCTTT
[37 nt withheld, positions 311-347]
ACCCTATCTCGGTCTATTCTTTTGATTTATAAGGGATTTTGCCGATTTCGGCCTATTGGTTAAAAAATGA
GCTGATTTAACAAAAATTTAACGCGAATTTTAACAAAATATTAACGCTTACAATTTAGGTGGCACTTTTC
GGGGAAATGTGCGCGGAACCCCTATTTGTTTATTTTTCTAAATACATTCAAATATGTATCCGCTCATGAA
TTAATTCTTAGAAAAACTCATCGAGCATCAAATGAAACTGCAATTTATTCATATCAGGATTATCAATACC
ATATTTTTGAAAAAGCCGTTTCTGTAATGAAGGAGAAAACTCACCGAGGCAGTTCCATAGGATGGCAAGA
TCCTGGTATCGGTCTGCGATTCCGACTCGTCCAACATCAATACAACCTATTAATTTCCCCTCGTCAAAAA
TAAGGTTATCAAGTGAGAAATCACCATGAGTGACGACTGAATCCGGTGAGAATGGCAAAAGTTTATGCAT
TTCTTTCCAGACTTGTTCAACAGGCCAGCCATTACGCTCGTCATCAAAATCACTCGCATCAACCAAACCG
TTATTCATTCGTGATTGCGCCTGAGCGAGACGAAATACGCGATCGCTGTTAAAAGGACAATTACAAACAG
GAATCGAATGCAACCGGCGCAGGAACACTGCCAGCGCATCAACAATATTTTCACCTGAATCAGGATATTC
TTCTAATACCTGGAATGCTGTTTTCCCGGGGATCGCAGTGGTGAGTAACCATGCATCATCAGGAGTACGG
ATAAAATGCTTGATGGTCGGAAGAGGCATAAATTCCGTCAGCCAGTTTAGTCTGACCATCTCATCTGTAA
CATCATTGGCAACGCTACCTTTGCCATGTTTCAGAAACAACTCTGGCGCATCGGGCTTCCCATACAATCG
ATAGATTGTCGCACCTGATTGCCCGACATTATCGCGAGCCCATTTATACCCATATAAATCAGCATCCATG
TTGGAATTTAATCGCGGCCTAGAGCAAGACGTTTCCCGTTGAATATGGCTCATAACACCCCTTGTATTAC
TGTTTATGTAAGCAGACAGTTTTATTGTTCATGACCAAAATCCCTTAACGTGAGTTTTCGTTCCACTGAG
CGTCAGACCCCGTAGAAAAGATCAAAGGATCTTCTTGAGATCCTTTTTTTCTGCGCGTAATCTGCTGCTT
GCAAACAAAAAAACCACCGCTACCAGCGGTGGTTTGTTTGCCGGATCAAGAGCTACCAACTCTTTTTCCG
AAGGTAACTGGCTTCAGCAGAGCGCAGATACCAAATACTGTCCTTCTAGTGTAGCCGTAGTTAGGCCACC
ACTTCAAGAACTCTGTAGCACCGCCTACATACCTCGCTCTGCTAATCCTGTTACCAGTGGCTGCTGCCAG
TGGCGATAAGTCGTGTCTTACCGGGTTGGACTCAAGACGATAGTTACCGGATAAGGCGCAGCGGTCGGGC
TGAACGGGGGGTTCGTGCACACAGCCCAGCTTGGAGCGAACGACCTACACCGAACTGAGATACCTACAGC
GTGAGCTATGAGAAAGCGCCACGCTTCCCGAAGGGAGAAAGGCGGACAGGTATCCGGTAAGCGGCAGGGT
CGGAACAGGAGAGCGCACGAGGGAGCTTCCAGGGGGAAACGCCTGGTATCTTTATAGTCCTGTCGGGTTT
CGCCACCTCTGACTTGAGCGTCGATTTTTGTGATGCTCGTCAGGGGGGCGGAGCCTATGGAAAAACGCCA
GCAACGCGGCCTTTTTACGGTTCCCGGCCTTTTGCTGGCCTTTTGCTCACATGTTCTTTCCTGCGTTATC
CCCTGATTCTGTGGATAACCGTATTACCGCCTTTGAGTGAGCTGATACCGCTCGCCGCAGCCGAACGACC
GAGCGCAGCGAGTCAGTGAGCGAGGAAGCGGAAGAGCGCCTGATGCGGTATTTTCTCCTTACGCATCTGT
GCGGTATTTCACACCGCAATGGTGCACTCTCAGTACAATCTGCTCTGATGCCGCATAGTTAAGCCAGTAT
ACACTCCGCTATCGCTACGTGACTGGGTCATGGCTGCGCCCCGACACCCGCCAACACCCGCTGACGCGCC
CTGACGGGCTTGTCTGCTCCCGGCATCCGCTTACAGACAAGCTGTGACCGTCTCCGGGAGCTGCATGTGT
CAGAGGTTTTCACCGTCATCACCGAAACGCGCGAGGCAGCTGCGGTAAAGCTCATCAGCGTGGTCGTGAA
GCGATTCACAGATGTCTGCCTGTTCATCCGCGTCCAGCTCGTTGAGTTTCTCCAGAAGCGTTAATGTCTG
GCTTCTGATAAAGCGGGCCATGTTAAGGGCGGTTTTTTCCTGTTTGGTCACTGATGCCTCCGTGTAAGGG
GGATTTCTGTTCATGGGGGTAATGATACCGATGAAACGAGAGAGGATGCTCACGATACGGGTTACTGATG
ATGAACATGCCCGGTTACTGGAACGTTGTGAGGGTAAACAACTGGCGGTATGGATGCGGCGGGACCAGAG
AAAAATCACTCAGGGTCAATGCCAGCGCTTCGTTAATACAGATGTAGGTGTTCCACAGGGTAGCCAGCAG
CATCCTGCGATGCAGATCCGGAACATAATGGTGCAGGGCGCTGACTTCCGCGTTTCCAGACTTTACGAAA
CACGGAAACCGAAGACCATTCATGTTGTTGCTCAGGTCGCAGACGTTTTGCAGCAGCAGTCGCTTCACGT
TCGCTCGCGTATCGGTGATTCATTCTGCTAACCAGTAAGGCAACCCCGCCAGCCTAGCCGGGTCCTCAAC
GACAGGAGCACGATCATGCGCACCCGTGGGGCCGCCATGCCGGCGATAATGGCCTGCTTCTCGCCGAAAC
GTTTGGTGGCGGGACCAGTGACGAAGGCTTGAGCGAGGGCGTGCAAGATTCCGAATACCGCAAGCGACAG
GCCGATCATCGTCGCGCTCCAGCGAAAGCGGTCCTCGCCGAAAATGACCCAGAGCGCTGCCGGCACCTGT
CCTACGAGTTGCATGATAAAGAAGACAGTCATAAGTGCGGCGACGATAGTCATGCCCCGCGCCCACCGGA
AGGAGCTGACTGGGTTGAAGGCTCTCAAGGGCATCGGTCGAGATCCCGGTGCCTAATGAGTGAGCTAACT
TACATTAATTGCGTTGCGCTCACTGCCCGCTTTCCAGTCGGGAAACCTGTCGTGCCAGCTGCATTAATGA
ATCGGCCAACGCGCGGGGAGAGGCGGTTTGCGTATTGGGCGCCAGGGTGGTTTTTCTTTTCACCAGTGAG
ACGGGCAACAGCTGATTGCCCTTCACCGCCTGGCCCTGAGAGAGTTGCAGCAAGCGGTCCACGCTGGTTT
GCCCCAGCAGGCGAAAATCCTGTTTGATGGTGGTTAACGGCGGGATATAACATGAGCTGTCTTCGGTATC
GTCGTATCCCACTACCGAGATATCCGCACCAACGCGCAGCCCGGACTCGGTAATGGCGCGCATTGCGCCC
AGCGCCATCTGATCGTTGGCAACCAGCATCGCAGTGGGAACGATGCCCTCATTCAGCATTTGCATGGTTT
GTTGAAAACCGGACATGGCACTCCAGTCGCCTTCCCGTTCCGCTATCGGCTGAATTTGATTGCGAGTGAG
ATATTTATGCCAGCCAGCCAGACGCAGACGCGCCGAGACAGAACTTAATGGGCCCGCTAACAGCGCGATT
TGCTGGTGACCCAATGCGACCAGATGCTCCACGCCCAGTCGCGTACCGTCTTCATGGGAGAAAATAATAC
TGTTGATGGGTGTCTGGTCAGAGACATCAAGAAATAACGCCGGAACATTAGTGCAGGCAGCTTCCACAGC
AATGGCATCCTGGTCATCCAGCGGATAGTTAATGATCAGCCCACTGACGCGTTGCGCGAGAAGATTGTGC
ACCGCCGCTTTACAGGCTTCGACGCCGCTTCGTTCTACCATCGACACCACCACGCTGGCACTCAGTTGAT
CGGCGCGAGATTTAATCGCCGCGACAATTTGCGACGGCGCGTGCAGGGCCAGACTGGAGGTGGCAACGCC
AATCAGCAACGACTGTTTGCCCGCCAGTTGTTGTGCCACGCGGTTGGGAATGTAATTCAGCTCCGCCATC
GCCGCTTCCACTTTTTCCCGCGTTTTCGCAGAAACGTGGCTGGCCTGGTTCACCACGCGGGAAACGGTCT
GATAAGAGACACCGGCATACTCTGCGACATCGTATAACGTTACTGGTTTCACATTCACCACCCTGAATTG
ACTCTCTTCCGGGCGCTATCATGCCATACCGCGAAAGGTTTTGCGCCATTCGATGGTGTCCGGGATCTCG
ACGCTCTCCCTTATGCGACTCCTGCATTAGGAAGCAGCCCAGTAGTAGGTTGAGGCCGTTGAGCACCGCC
GCCGCAAGGAATGGTGCATGCAAGGAGATGGCGCCCAACAGTCCCCCGGCCACGGGGCCTGCCACCATAC
CCACGCCGAAACAAGCGCTCATGAGCCCGAAGTGGCGAGCCCGATCTTCCCCATCGGTGATGTCGGCGAT
ATAGGCGCCAGCAACCGCACCTGTGGCGCCGGTGATGCCGGCCACGATGCGTCCGGCGTAGAGGATCGAG
ATCTCGATCCCGCGAAATTAATACGACTCACTATAGGGGAATTGTGAGCGGATAACAATTCCCCTGTAGA
AATAATTTTGTTTAACTTTAAGAAGGAGATATACATATGCAGGATAGCACCAGCGATCTGATTCCGGCAC
CGCCTCTGAGCAAAGTTCCGCTGCAGCAGAATTTTCAGGATAATCAGTTTCACGGCAAATGGTATGTTGT
TGGTCTGGCAGGTAATCGTATTCTGCGTGATGATCAGCATCCGATGAATATGTATGCCACCATCTATGAA
CTGAAATAGGACAAAAGCTATAACGTGACCAGCGTTATTAGCAGCCACAAAAAATGCGAATATACCATTG
CAACCTTTGTTCCGGGTAGCCAGCCTGGTGAATTTACCCTGGGTAACATTAAAAGCTATGGCGATAAAAC
CAGCTATCTGGTTCGTGTTGTTAGCACCGATTATAACCAGTATGCCGTGGTTTTTTTCAAACTGGCCGAA
GATAATGCCGAATTTTTTGCCATTACCATTTACGGTCGTACCAAAGAACTGGCAAGCGAGCTGAAAGAAA
ACTTTATTCGTTTTAGCAAAAGCCTGGGTCTGCCGGAAAATCATATTGTGTTTCCGGTTCCGATTGATCA
GTGTATTGATGGTGGTAGCGGTAGCGGTTCACATCATCATCACCATCATTAACTCGAGTAAGATCCGGCT
GCTAACAAAGCCCGAAAGGAAGCTGAGTTGGCTGCTGCCACCGCTGAGCAATAACTAGCATAACCCCTTG
GGGCCTCTAAACGGGTCTTGAGGGGTTTTTTGCTGAAAGGAGGAACTATAT
Features (pLannotate 1.2.2; 18 found; start..end, strand, type, name):
     18..446     +  rep_origin     f1 ori (sequence partly withheld): f1 bacteriophage origin of replication; arrow indicates direction of (+) strand synthesis
    499..556     +  promoter       AmpR promoter (fragment): bla
    565..1380    -  CDS            KanR: aminoglycoside phosphotransferase; aph(3')-Ia; confers resistance to kanamycin in bacteria or G418 (Geneticin®) in eukaryotes
   1502..2090    +  rep_origin     ori: high-copy-number ColE1/pMB1/pBR322/pUC origin of replication
   2276..2415    -  misc_feature   bom: basis of mobility region from pBR322
   2517..2708    -  CDS            rop: Rop protein, which maintains plasmids at low copy number; rop
   2725..3105    +  CDS            YPB1_ECOLX: Protein predicted: Swiss-Prot protein existence level 4. From Escherichia coli.
   3177..3468    -  CDS            TcR (fragment): tetracycline efflux protein; tet; confers resistance to tetracycline
   3483..3504    -  protein_bind   CAP binding site: CAP binding activates transcription in the presence of cAMP. E. coli catabolite activator protein
   3517..4599    -  CDS            lacI: lac repressor; lacI; The lac repressor binds to the lac operator to inhibit transcription in E. coli. This inhibition can be relieved by adding lactose or isopropyl-β-D-thiogalactopyranoside (IPTG).
   4600..4677    -  promoter       lacI promoter: lacI
   4685..4964    -  CDS            TcR (fragment): tetracycline efflux protein; tet; confers resistance to tetracycline
   4986..5004    +  promoter       T7 promoter: promoter for bacteriophage T7 RNA polymerase
   5005..5029    +  protein_bind   lac operator: The lac repressor binds to the lac operator to inhibit transcription in E. coli. This inhibition can be relieved by adding lactose or isopropyl-β-D-thiogalactopyranoside (IPTG). lac repressor encoded by lacI
   5044..5066    +  RBS            RBS: efficient ribosome binding site from bacteriophage T7 gene 10 (Olins and Rangwala, 1989)
   5077..5610    +  CDS            LCN2 (fragment): NGAL_HUMAN - Also known as HNL, NGAL From Homo sapiens (Human).
   5665..5714    +  CDS            SET1 (fragment): solubility-enhancement tag derived from T7 phage gene 10B
   5722..5769    +  terminator     T7 terminator: transcription terminator for bacteriophage T7 RNA polymerase
