[The description below was written by a language model from this plasmid's Addgene catalogue record and pLannotate feature annotations shown in this document.]
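Description:
pET28a-anticalin (E60amb)-His is a bacterial expression plasmid of about 5.8 kb built on the pET28a backbone. It produces an engineered human lipocalin binder (anticalin) directed against CTLA-4. The plasmid is maintained in E. coli through a ColE1/pBR322-type origin together with the bom region and the rop gene, which matches the low copy number listed in the catalogue. Selection is by kanamycin through the aph(3')-Ia KanR gene. An f1 origin is also present, along with short tetracycline-resistance fragments and a partial bla promoter, which are backbone remnants with no role in selection.

The roughly 570 bp insert was introduced by Gibson assembly. The feature table identifies it as a fragment related to human LCN2 (NGAL), the lipocalin scaffold that this anticalin resembles. It sits downstream of a T7 promoter, a lac operator and the T7 gene 10 ribosome binding site, and is followed by a T7 terminator. The plasmid-borne lacI keeps the cassette repressed until IPTG induction in a host that supplies T7 RNA polymerase. According to the catalogue, a 6xHis tag is fused to the C terminus for affinity purification, although the tag is not annotated separately. The short "SET1" hit just before the terminator is probably an automated match to backbone sequence.

The defining feature is the replacement of the Glu60 codon with an amber stop codon (TAG). Full-length, His-tagged protein is therefore expected only when the amber codon is suppressed, typically by an orthogonal tRNA/synthetase pair supplied separately that places a noncanonical amino acid at that site. The record does not name the suppression system or the amino acid. The associated publication title indicates use in mapping mechanostable pulling geometries of the anticalin/CTLA-4 complex, which suggests that position 60 serves as a defined attachment point.
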