Addgene plasmid #168043: pET28a-anticalin (E60amb)-His
Purpose: Expresses anticalin targeting CTLA-4 with the codon encoding E60 changed to amber codon (TAG).
Depositing lab: Michael Nash. Depositing organization: University of Basel. Publication: Mapping Mechanostable Pulling Geometries of a Therapeutic Anticalin/CTLA-4 Protein Complex. Liu Z, Moreira RA, Dujmovic A, Liu H, Yang B, Poma AB, Nash MA. Nano Lett. 2022 Jan 12;22(1):179-187. doi: 10.1021/acs.nanolett.1c03584. Epub 2021 Dec 17. PubMed 34918516.
Backbone
  Vector backbone: pET28a
  Backbone size w/o insert (bp): 5222
  Total vector size (bp): 5792
  Vector type: Bacterial Expression
Growth in bacteria
  Bacterial resistance: Kanamycin, 50 μg/mL
  Growth temperature: 37°C
  Growth strain: DH5alpha
  Copy number: Low Copy
Gene/Insert
  Gene/Insert name: Anticalin
  Species: H. sapiens (human)
  Insert size (bp): 570
  Mutation: Glu 60 was mutated to amber codon (TAG)
  Promoter: T7 promoter
  Tag / fusion protein: 6x Histag (C terminal on insert)
  Cloning method: Gibson Cloning
  Sequencing primers: 5′ T7 promoter; 3′ T7 terminator
Terms and licenses: Academic/Nonprofit Terms; Industry Terms: Not Available to Industry
How to cite: pET28a-anticalin (E60amb)-His was a gift from Michael Nash (Addgene plasmid # 168043 ; http://n2t.net/addgene:168043 ; RRID:Addgene_168043)
